>Addgene plasmid #135708 | psiCHECK2-miR-16-5p | addgene full sequence | sequence record 322209 | Addgene NGS Result
GATCTGCGCAGCACCATGGCCTGAAATAACCTCTGAAAGAGGAACTTGGTTAGGTACCTTCTGAGGCGGA
AAGAACCAGCTGTGGAATGTGTGTCAGTTAGGGTGTGGAAAGTCCCCAGGCTCCCCAGCAGGCAGAAGTA
TGCAAAGCATGCATCTCAATTAGTCAGCAACCAGGTGTGGAAAGTCCCCAGGCTCCCCAGCAGGCAGAAG
TATGCAAAGCATGCATCTCAATTAGTCAGCAACCATAGTCCCGCCCCTAACTCCGCCCATCCCGCCCCTA
ACTCCGCCCAGTTCCGCCCATTCTCCGCCCCATGGCTGACTAATTTTTTTTATTTATGCAGAGGCCGAGG
CCGCCTCGGCCTCTGAGCTATTCCAGAAGTAGTGAGGAGGCTTTTTTGGAGGCCTAGGCTTTTGCAAAAA
GCTTGATTCTTCTGACACAACAGTCTCGAACTTAAGCTGCAGAAGTTGGTCGTGAGGCACTGGGCAGGTA
AGTATCAAGGTTACAAGACAGGTTTAAGGAGACCAATAGAAACTGGGCTTGTCGAGACAGAGAAGACTCT
TGCGTTTCTGATAGGCACCTATTGGTCTTACTGACATCCACTTTGCCTTTCTCTCCACAGGTGTCCACTC
CCAGTTCAATTACAGCTCTTAAGGCTAGAGTACTTAATACGACTCACTATAGGCTAGCCACCATGGCTTC
CAAGGTGTACGACCCCGAGCAACGCAAACGCATGATCACTGGGCCTCAGTGGTGGGCTCGCTGCAAGCAA
ATGAACGTGCTGGACTCCTTCATCAACTACTATGATTCCGAGAAGCACGCCGAGAACGCCGTGATTTTTC
TGCATGGTAACGCTGCCTCCAGCTACCTGTGGAGGCACGTCGTGCCTCACATCGAGCCCGTGGCTAGATG
CATCATCCCTGATCTGATCGGAATGGGTAAGTCCGGCAAGAGCGGGAATGGCTCATATCGCCTCCTGGAT
CACTACAAGTACCTCACCGCTTGGTTCGAGCTGCTGAACCTTCCAAAGAAAATCATCTTTGTGGGCCACG
ACTGGGGGGCTTGTCTGGCCTTTCACTACTCCTACGAGCACCAAGACAAGATCAAGGCCATCGTCCATGC
TGAGAGTGTCGTGGACGTGATCGAGTCCTGGGACGAGTGGCCTGACATCGAGGAGGATATCGCCCTGATC
AAGAGCGAAGAGGGCGAGAAAATGGTGCTTGAGAATAACTTCTTCGTCGAGACCATGCTCCCAAGCAAGA
TCATGCGGAAACTGGAGCCTGAGGAGTTCGCTGCCTACCTGGAGCCATTCAAGGAGAAGGGCGAGGTTAG
ACGGCCTACCCTCTCCTGGCCTCGCGAGATCCCTCTCGTTAAGGGAGGCAAGCCCGACGTCGTCCAGATT
GTCCGCAACTACAACGCCTACCTTCGGGCCAGCGACGATCTGCCTAAGATGTTCATCGAGTCCGACCCTG
GGTTCTTTTCCAACGCTATTGTCGAGGGAGCTAAGAAGTTCCCTAACACCGAGTTCGTGAAGGTGAAGGG
CCTCCACTTCAGCCAGGAGGACGCTCCAGATGAAATGGGTAAGTACATCAAGAGCTTCGTGGAGCGCGTG
CTGAAGAACGAGCAGTAATTCTAGGCGATCGCTCGAGCGCCAATATTTACGTGCTGCTAGCGGCCGCTGG
CCGCAATAAAATATCTTTATTTTCATTACATCTGTGTGTTGGTTTTTTGTGTGAGGATCTAAATGAGTCT
TCGGACCTCGCGGGGGCCGCTTAAGCGGTGGTTAGGGTTTGTCTGACGCGGGGGGAGGGGGAAGGAACGA
AACACTCTCATTCGGAGGCGGCTCGGGGTTTGGTCTTGGTGGCCACGGGCACGCAGAAGAGCGCCGCGAT
CCTCTTAAGCACCCCCCCGCCCTCCGTGGAGGCGGGGGTTTGGTCGGCGGGTGGTAACTGGCGGGCCGCT
GACTCGGGCGGGTCGCGCGCCCCAGAGTGTGACCTTTTCGGTCTGCTCGCAGACCCCCGGGCGGCGCCGC
CGCGGCGGCGACGGGCTCGCTGGGTCCTAGGCTCCATGGGGACCGTATACGTGGACAGGCTCTGGAGCAT
CCGCACGACTGCGGTGATATTACCGGAGACCTTCTGCGGGACGAGCCGGGTCACGCGGCTGACGCGGAGC
GTCCGTTGGGCGACAAACACCAGGACGGGGCACAGGTACACTATCTTGTCACCCGGAGGCGCGAGGGACT
GCAGGAGCTTCAGGGAGTGGCGCAGCTGCTTCATCCCCGTGGCCCGTTGCTCGCGTTTGCTGGCGGTGTC
CCCGGAAGAAATATATTTGCATGTCTTTAGTTCTATGATGACACAAACCCCGCCCAGCGTCTTGTCATTG
GCGAATTCGAACACGCAGATGCAGTCGGGGCGGCGCGGTCCCAGGTCCACTTCGCATATTAAGGTGACGC
GTGTGGCCTCGAACACCGAGCGACCCTGCAGCGACCCGCTTAAAAGCTTGGCATTCCGGTACTGTTGGTA
AAGCCACCATGGCCGATGCTAAGAACATTAAGAAGGGCCCTGCTCCCTTCTACCCTCTGGAGGATGGCAC
CGCTGGCGAGCAGCTGCACAAGGCCATGAAGAGGTATGCCCTGGTGCCTGGCACCATTGCCTTCACCGAT
GCCCACATTGAGGTGGACATCACCTATGCCGAGTACTTCGAGATGTCTGTGCGCCTGGCCGAGGCCATGA
AGAGGTACGGCCTGAACACCAACCACCGCATCGTGGTGTGCTCTGAGAACTCTCTGCAGTTCTTCATGCC
AGTGCTGGGCGCCCTGTTCATCGGAGTGGCCGTGGCCCCTGCTAACGACATTTACAACGAGCGCGAGCTG
CTGAACAGCATGGGCATTTCTCAGCCTACCGTGGTGTTCGTGTCTAAGAAGGGCCTGCAGAAGATCCTGA
ACGTGCAGAAGAAGCTGCCTATCATCCAGAAGATCATCATCATGGACTCTAAGACCGACTACCAGGGCTT
CCAGAGCATGTACACATTCGTGACATCTCATCTGCCTCCTGGCTTCAACGAGTACGACTTCGTGCCAGAG
TCTTTCGACAGGGACAAAACCATTGCCCTGATCATGAACAGCTCTGGGTCTACCGGCCTGCCTAAGGGCG
TGGCCCTGCCTCATCGCACCGCCTGTGTGCGCTTCTCTCACGCCCGCGACCCTATTTTCGGCAACCAGAT
CATCCCCGACACCGCTATTCTGAGCGTGGTGCCATTCCACCACGGCTTCGGCATGTTCACCACCCTGGGC
TACCTGATTTGCGGCTTTCGGGTGGTGCTGATGTACCGCTTCGAGGAGGAGCTGTTCCTGCGCAGCCTGC
AAGACTACAAAATTCAGTCTGCCCTGCTGGTGCCAACCCTGTTCAGCTTCTTCGCTAAGAGCACCCTGAT
CGACAAGTACGACCTGTCTAACCTGCACGAGATTGCCTCTGGCGGCGCCCCACTGTCTAAGGAGGTGGGC
GAAGCCGTGGCCAAGCGCTTTCATCTGCCAGGCATCCGCCAGGGCTACGGCCTGACCGAGACAACCAGCG
CCATTCTGATTACCCCAGAGGGCGACGACAAGCCTGGCGCCGTGGGCAAGGTGGTGCCATTCTTCGAGGC
CAAGGTGGTGGACCTGGACACCGGCAAGACCCTGGGAGTGAACCAGCGCGGCGAGCTGTGTGTGCGCGGC
CCTATGATTATGTCCGGCTACGTGAATAACCCTGAGGCCACAAACGCCCTGATCGACAAGGACGGCTGGC
TGCACTCTGGCGACATTGCCTACTGGGACGAGGACGAGCACTTCTTCATCGTGGACCGCCTGAAGTCTCT
GATCAAGTACAAGGGCTACCAGGTGGCCCCAGCCGAGCTGGAGTCTATCCTGCTGCAGCACCCTAACATT
TTCGACGCCGGAGTGGCCGGCCTGCCCGACGACGATGCCGGCGAGCTGCCTGCCGCCGTCGTCGTGCTGG
AACACGGCAAGACCATGACCGAGAAGGAGATCGTGGACTATGTGGCCAGCCAGGTGACAACCGCCAAGAA
GCTGCGCGGCGGAGTGGTGTTCGTGGACGAGGTGCCCAAGGGCCTGACCGGCAAGCTGGACGCCCGCAAG
ATCCGCGAGATCCTGATCAAGGCTAAGAAAGGCGGCAAGATCGCCGTGTAATAATTCTAGAGTCGGGGCG
GCCGGCCGCTTCGAGCAGACATGATAAGATACATTGATGAGTTTGGACAAACCACAACTAGAATGCAGTG
AAAAAAATGCTTTATTTGTGAAATTTGTGATGCTATTGCTTTATTTGTAACCATTATAAGCTGCAATAAA
CAAGTTAACAACAACAATTGCATTCATTTTATGTTTCAGGTTCAGGGGGAGGTGTGGGAGGTTTTTTAAA
GCAAGTAAAACCTCTACAAATGTGGTAAAATCGATAAGGATCCAGGTGGCACTTTTCGGGGAAATGTGCG
CGGAACCCCTATTTGTTTATTTTTCTAAATACATTCAAATATGTATCCGCTCATGAGACAATAACCCTGA
TAAATGCTTCAATAATATTGAAAAAGGAAGAGTATGAGTATTCAACATTTCCGTGTCGCCCTTATTCCCT
TTTTTGCGGCATTTTGCCTTCCTGTTTTTGCTCACCCAGAAACGCTGGTGAAAGTAAAAGATGCTGAAGA
TCAGTTGGGTGCACGAGTGGGTTACATCGAACTGGATCTCAACAGCGGTAAGATCCTTGAGAGTTTTCGC
CCCGAAGAACGTTTTCCAATGATGAGCACTTTTAAAGTTCTGCTATGTGGCGCGGTATTATCCCGTATTG
ACGCCGGGCAAGAGCAACTCGGTCGCCGCATACACTATTCTCAGAATGACTTGGTTGAGTACTCACCAGT
CACAGAAAAGCATCTTACGGATGGCATGACAGTAAGAGAATTATGCAGTGCTGCCATAACCATGAGTGAT
AACACTGCGGCCAACTTACTTCTGACAACGATCGGAGGACCGAAGGAGCTAACCGCTTTTTTGCACAACA
TGGGGGATCATGTAACTCGCCTTGATCGTTGGGAACCGGAGCTGAATGAAGCCATACCAAACGACGAGCG
TGACACCACGATGCCTGTAGCAATGGCAACAACGTTGCGCAAACTATTAACTGGCGAACTACTTACTCTA
GCTTCCCGGCAACAATTAATAGACTGGATGGAGGCGGATAAAGTTGCAGGACCACTTCTGCGCTCGGCCC
TTCCGGCTGGCTGGTTTATTGCTGATAAATCTGGAGCCGGTGAGCGTGGGTCTCGCGGTATCATTGCAGC
ACTGGGGCCAGATGGTAAGCCCTCCCGTATCGTAGTTATCTACACGACGGGGAGTCAGGCAACTATGGAT
GAACGAAATAGACAGATCGCTGAGATAGGTGCCTCACTGATTAAGCATTGGTAACTGTCAGACCAAGTTT
ACTCATATATACTTTAGATTGATTTAAAACTTCATTTTTAATTTAAAAGGATCTAGGTGAAGATCCTTTT
TGATAATCTCATGACCAAAATCCCTTAACGTGAGTTTTCGTTCCACTGAGCGTCAGACCCCGTAGAAAAG
ATCAAAGGATCTTCTTGAGATCCTTTTTTTCTGCGCGTAATCTGCTGCTTGCAAACAAAAAAACCACCGC
TACCAGCGGTGGTTTGTTTGCCGGATCAAGAGCTACCAACTCTTTTTCCGAAGGTAACTGGCTTCAGCAG
AGCGCAGATACCAAATACTGTTCTTCTAGTGTAGCCGTAGTTAGGCCACCACTTCAAGAACTCTGTAGCA
CCGCCTACATACCTCGCTCTGCTAATCCTGTTACCAGTGGCTGCTGCCAGTGGCGATAAGTCGTGTCTTA
CCGGGTTGGACTCAAGACGATAGTTACCGGATAAGGCGCAGCGGTCGGGCTGAACGGGGGGTTCGTGCAC
ACAGCCCAGCTTGGAGCGAACGACCTACACCGAACTGAGATACCTACAGCGTGAGCTATGAGAAAGCGCC
ACGCTTCCCGAAGGGAGAAAGGCGGACAGGTATCCGGTAAGCGGCAGGGTCGGAACAGGAGAGCGCACGA
GGGAGCTTCCAGGGGGAAACGCCTGGTATCTTTATAGTCCTGTCGGGTTTCGCCACCTCTGACTTGAGCG
TCGATTTTTGTGATGCTCGTCAGGGGGGCGGAGCCTATGGAAAAACGCCAGCAACGCGGCCTTTTTACGG
TTCCTGGCCTTTTGCTGGCCTTTTGCTCACATGGCTCGACA
Features (pLannotate 1.2.2; 12 found; start..end, strand, type, name):
     61..418     +  promoter       SV40 promoter: SV40 enhancer and early promoter
    488..620     +  intron         chimeric intron: chimera between introns from human β-globin and immunoglobulin heavy chain genes
    665..683     +  promoter       T7 promoter: promoter for bacteriophage T7 RNA polymerase
    693..1628    +  CDS            hRluc: Renilla luciferase human codon-optimized
   1685..1733    +  polyA_signal   poly(A) signal: synthetic polyadenylation signal
   1742..2493    +  promoter       HSV TK promoter: herpes simplex virus thymidine kinase promoter
   2529..4181    +  CDS            luciferase: firefly luciferase; luc+; enhanced luc+ version of the luciferase gene AAS38485.1 42718124.0
   4225..4346    -  polyA_signal   SV40 poly(A) signal: SV40 polyadenylation signal
   4369..4437    -  CDS            large T antigen (fragment): large T antigen from SV40 (simian virus 40)
   4479..4583    +  promoter       AmpR promoter: bla
   4584..5444    +  CDS            AmpR: β-lactamase; bla; confers resistance to ampicillin, carbenicillin, and related antibiotics
   5615..6203    +  rep_origin     ori: high-copy-number ColE1/pMB1/pBR322/pUC origin of replication
