[The description below was written by a language model from this plasmid's Addgene catalogue record and pLannotate feature annotations shown in this document.]
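Description:
psiCHECK2-miR-16-5p is a mammalian dual-luciferase reporter plasmid built on the Promega psiCHECK-2 backbone and designed to measure the activity of the microRNA miR-16-5p. It is propagated in E. coli through a high-copy ColE1/pUC-type origin of replication and selected with ampicillin via the β-lactamase (AmpR) gene under its native bla promoter. The sequenced plasmid is 6,271 nt.

The plasmid carries two independent luciferase expression units. In the first, the SV40 enhancer/early promoter, followed by a chimeric β-globin/immunoglobulin intron that promotes efficient mRNA processing, drives a human codon-optimized Renilla luciferase (hRluc), which terminates at a synthetic poly(A) signal. A T7 promoter just upstream of hRluc also permits in vitro transcription. The insert is a synthetic sequence that is the reverse complement of miR-16-5p, that is, a perfectly complementary target site. The feature table does not annotate this insert and the cloning sites are recorded as unknown. In psiCHECK-2 designs such sites are normally placed in the short region between the hRluc stop codon and the synthetic poly(A) signal, so that they form part of the Renilla 3′ UTR. The second unit uses the HSV thymidine kinase promoter to express firefly luciferase (luc+), followed by an SV40 poly(A) region, and serves as an internal control on the same plasmid.

When transfected into cells, active miR-16-5p binds its target site and represses the Renilla transcript. The Renilla-to-firefly signal ratio therefore falls with increasing miRNA activity, while the firefly signal normalizes for transfection efficiency. The construct is suited to testing endogenous miR-16-5p activity, miRNA mimics or inhibitors, or factors that sequester the miRNA.
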