Addgene plasmid #135708: psiCHECK2-miR-16-5p
Purpose: Mammalian expression vector, Luciferase reporter to test activity of miRNA (miR-16-5p)
Depositing lab: Florian Karreth. Depositing organization: H. Lee Moffitt Cancer Center and Research Institute.
Backbone
  Vector backbone: psiCHECK-2
  Backbone manufacturer: Promega
  Vector type: Mammalian Expression
Growth in bacteria
  Bacterial resistance: Ampicillin, 100 μg/mL
  Growth temperature: 37°C
  Growth strain: DH5alpha
  Copy number: High Copy
Gene/Insert
  Gene/Insert name: miR-16-5p reverse complement
  Species: Synthetic
  Cloning method: Restriction Enzyme; 5′ cloning site Unknown (unknown if destroyed); 3′ cloning site Unknown (unknown if destroyed)
Terms and licenses: Academic/Nonprofit Terms; Industry Terms: Not Available to Industry
How to cite: psiCHECK2-miR-16-5p was a gift from Florian Karreth (Addgene plasmid # 135708 ; http://n2t.net/addgene:135708 ; RRID:Addgene_135708)
